Features (pLannotate 1.2.2; 26 found; start..end, strand, type, name):
      8..293     +  enhancer       CMV enhancer: human cytomegalovirus immediate early enhancer; contains an 18-bp deletion relative to the standard CMV enhancer
    295..576     +  promoter       chicken β-actin promoter: No description available
    577..804     +  intron         hybrid intron: hybrid between chicken β-actin (CBA) and minute virus of mice (MMV) introns (Gray et al., 2011)
    942..2543    +  CDS            Cas9(N): N-terminal portion of Streptococcus pyogenes Cas9 (Zetsche et al., 2015)
   2544..5042    +  CDS            Cas9(C): C-terminal portion of Streptococcus pyogenes Cas9 (Zetsche et al., 2015)
   5043..5090    +  CDS            nucleoplasmin NLS: bipartite nuclear localization signal from nucleoplasmin
   5124..5235    +  polyA_signal   bGH poly(A) signal: bovine growth hormone polyadenylation signal
   5340..5480    +  repeat_region  AAV2 ITR: inverted terminal repeat of adeno-associated virus serotype 2 inverted
   5485..5536    -  misc_feature   bom (fragment): basis of mobility region from pBR322
   5555..6010    +  rep_origin     f1 ori (sequence partly withheld): f1 bacteriophage origin of replication; arrow indicates direction of (+) strand synthesis
   6011..6060    -  misc_feature   bom (fragment): basis of mobility region from pBR322
   6162..6197    -  CDS            rop (fragment): Rop protein, which maintains plasmids at low copy number; rop
   6292..6396    +  promoter       AmpR promoter: bla
   6397..7257    +  CDS            AmpR: β-lactamase; bla; confers resistance to ampicillin, carbenicillin, and related antibiotics
   7428..8016    +  rep_origin     ori: high-copy-number ColE1/pMB1/pBR322/pUC origin of replication
   8078..8318    +  promoter       U6 promoter: RNA polymerase III promoter for human U6 snRNA
   8345..8420    +  misc_RNA       gRNA scaffold: guide RNA scaffold for the Streptococcus pyogenes CRISPR/Cas9 system
   8427..8470    +  misc_RNA       gRNA scaffold (fragment): guide RNA scaffold for the Streptococcus pyogenes CRISPR/Cas9 system
   8516..8534    -  rep_origin     f1 ori (fragment): f1 bacteriophage origin of replication; arrow indicates direction of (+) strand synthesis
   8539..8694    -  CDS            lacZα (fragment): LacZα fragment of β-galactosidase; lacZ fragment
   8702..8720    +  promoter       T7 promoter: promoter for bacteriophage T7 RNA polymerase
   8729..8752    -  misc_feature   MCS (fragment): pBluescript multiple cloning site
   8768..8786    -  promoter       T3 promoter: promoter for bacteriophage T3 RNA polymerase
   8831..8847    -  protein_bind   lac operator: The lac repressor binds to the lac operator to inhibit transcription in E. coli. This inhibition can be relieved by adding lactose or isopropyl-β-D-thiogalactopyranoside (IPTG). lac repressor encoded by lacI
   8855..8885    -  promoter       lac promoter: promoter for the E. coli lac operon
   8900..8921    -  protein_bind   CAP binding site: CAP binding activates transcription in the presence of cAMP. E. coli catabolite activator protein
>Addgene plasmid | pX330A-1x2 Sequencing Result | analyzer sequence | sequence record 326716
AGGTACCCGTTACATAACTTACGGTAAATGGCCCGCCTGGCTGACCGCCCAACGACCCCCGCCCATTGAC
GTCAATAGTAACGCCAATAGGGACTTTCCATTGACGTCAATGGGTGGAGTATTTACGGTAAACTGCCCAC
TTGGCAGTACATCAAGTGTATCATATGCCAAGTACGCCCCCTATTGACGTCAATGACGGTAAATGGCCCG
CCTGGCATTGTGCCCAGTACATGACCTTATGGGACTTTCCTACTTGGCAGTACATCTACGTATTAGTCAT
CGCTATTACCATGGTCGAGGTGAGCCCCACGTTCTGCTTCACTCTCCCCATCTCCCCCCCCTCCCCACCC
CCAATTTTGTATTTATTTATTTTTTAATTATTTTGTGCAGCGATGGGGGCGGGGGGGGGGGGGGGGGGGG
CGCGCGCSRGGCGGGGSGGGGCGGGGCGAGGGGCGGGGCGGGGCGAGGCGGAGAGGTGCGGCGGCAGCCA
ATCAGAGCGGCGCGCTCCGAAAGTTTCCTTTTATGGCGAGGCGGCGGCGGCGGCGGCCCTATAAAAAGCG
AAGCGCGCGGCGGGCGGGAGTCGCTGCGCGCTGCCTTCGCCCCGTGCCCCGCTCCGCCGCCGCCTCGCGC
CGCCCGCCCCGGCTCTGACTGACCGCGTTACTCCCACAGGTGAGCGGGCGGGACGGCCCTTCTCCTCCGG
GCTGTAATTAGCTGAGCAAGAGGTAAGGGTTTAAGGGATGGTTGGTTGGTGGGGTATTAATGTTTAATTA
CCTGGAGCACCTGCCTGAAATCACTTTTTTTCAGGTTGGACCGGTGCCACCATGGACTATAAGGACCACG
ACGGAGACTACAAGGATCATGATATTGATTACAAAGACGATGACGATAAGATGGCCCCAAAGAAGAAGCG
GAAGGTCGGTATCCACGGAGTCCCAGCAGCCGACAAGAAGTACAGCATCGGCCTGGACATCGGCACCAAC
TCTGTGGGCTGGGCCGTGATCACCGACGAGTACAAGGTGCCCAGCAAGAAATTCAAGGTGCTGGGCAACA
CCGACCGGCACAGCATCAAGAAGAACCTGATCGGAGCCCTGCTGTTCGACAGCGGCGAAACAGCCGAGGC
CACCCGGCTGAAGAGAACCGCCAGAAGAAGATACACCAGACGGAAGAACCGGATCTGCTATCTGCAAGAG
ATCTTCAGCAACGAGATGGCCAAGGTGGACGACAGCTTCTTCCACAGACTGGAAGAGTCCTTCCTGGTGG
AAGAGGATAAGAAGCACGAGCGGCACCCCATCTTCGGCAACATCGTGGACGAGGTGGCCTACCACGAGAA
GTACCCCACCATCTACCACCTGAGAAAGAAACTGGTGGACAGCACCGACAAGGCCGACCTGCGGCTGATC
TATCTGGCCCTGGCCCACATGATCAAGTTCCGGGGCCACTTCCTGATCGAGGGCGACCTGAACCCCGACA
ACAGCGACGTGGACAAGCTGTTCATCCAGCTGGTGCAGACCTACAACCAGCTGTTCGAGGAAAACCCCAT
CAACGCCAGCGGCGTGGACGCCAAGGCCATCCTGTCTGCCAGACTGAGCAAGAGCAGACGGCTGGAAAAT
CTGATCGCCCAGCTGCCCGGCGAGAAGAAGAATGGCCTGTTCGGAAACCTGATTGCCCTGAGCCTGGGCC
TGACCCCCAACTTCAAGAGCAACTTCGACCTGGCCGAGGATGCCAAACTGCAGCTGAGCAAGGACACCTA
CGACGACGACCTGGACAACCTGCTGGCCCAGATCGGCGACCAGTACGCCGACCTGTTTCTGGCCGCCAAG
AACCTGTCCGACGCCATCCTGCTGAGCGACATCCTGAGAGTGAACACCGAGATCACCAAGGCCCCCCTGA
GCGCCTCTATGATCAAGAGATACGACGAGCACCACCAGGACCTGACCCTGCTGAAAGCTCTCGTGCGGCA
GCAGCTGCCTGAGAAGTACAAAGAGATTTTCTTCGACCAGAGCAAGAACGGCTACGCCGGCTACATTGAC
GGCGGAGCCAGCCAGGAAGAGTTCTACAAGTTCATCAAGCCCATCCTGGAAAAGATGGACGGCACCGAGG
AACTGCTCGTGAAGCTGAACAGAGAGGACCTGCTGCGGAAGCAGCGGACCTTCGACAACGGCAGCATCCC
CCACCAGATCCACCTGGGAGAGCTGCACGCCATTCTGCGGCGGCAGGAAGATTTTTACCCATTCCTGAAG
GACAACCGGGAAAAGATCGAGAAGATCCTGACCTTCCGCATCCCCTACTACGTGGGCCCTCTGGCCAGGG
GAAACAGCAGATTCGCCTGGATGACCAGAAAGAGCGAGGAAACCATCACCCCCTGGAACTTCGAGGAAGT
GGTGGACAAGGGCGCTTCCGCCCAGAGCTTCATCGAGCGGATGACCAACTTCGATAAGAACCTGCCCAAC
GAGAAGGTGCTGCCCAAGCACAGCCTGCTGTACGAGTACTTCACCGTGTATAACGAGCTGACCAAAGTGA
AATACGTGACCGAGGGAATGAGAAAGCCCGCCTTCCTGAGCGGCGAGCAGAAAAAGGCCATCGTGGACCT
GCTGTTCAAGACCAACCGGAAAGTGACCGTGAAGCAGCTGAAAGAGGACTACTTCAAGAAAATCGAGTGC
TTCGACTCCGTGGAAATCTCCGGCGTGGAAGATCGGTTCAACGCCTCCCTGGGCACATACCACGATCTGC
TGAAAATTATCAAGGACAAGGACTTCCTGGACAATGAGGAAAACGAGGACATTCTGGAAGATATCGTGCT
GACCCTGACACTGTTTGAGGACAGAGAGATGATCGAGGAACGGCTGAAAACCTATGCCCACCTGTTCGAC
GACAAAGTGATGAAGCAGCTGAAGCGGCGGAGATACACCGGCTGGGGCAGGCTGAGCCGGAAGCTGATCA
ACGGCATCCGGGACAAGCAGTCCGGCAAGACAATCCTGGATTTCCTGAAGTCCGACGGCTTCGCCAACAG
AAACTTCATGCAGCTGATCCACGACGACAGCCTGACCTTTAAAGAGGACATCCAGAAAGCCCAGGTGTCC
GGCCAGGGCGATAGCCTGCACGAGCACATTGCCAATCTGGCCGGCAGCCCCGCCATTAAGAAGGGCATCC
TGCAGACAGTGAAGGTGGTGGACGAGCTCGTGAAAGTGATGGGCCGGCACAAGCCCGAGAACATCGTGAT
CGAAATGGCCAGAGAGAACCAGACCACCCAGAAGGGACAGAAGAACAGCCGCGAGAGAATGAAGCGGATC
GAAGAGGGCATCAAAGAGCTGGGCAGCCAGATCCTGAAAGAACACCCCGTGGAAAACACCCAGCTGCAGA
ACGAGAAGCTGTACCTGTACTACCTGCAGAATGGGCGGGATATGTACGTGGACCAGGAACTGGACATCAA
CCGGCTGTCCGACTACGATGTGGACCATATCGTGCCTCAGAGCTTTCTGAAGGACGACTCCATCGACAAC
AAGGTGCTGACCAGAAGCGACAAGAACCGGGGCAAGAGCGACAACGTGCCCTCCGAAGAGGTCGTGAAGA
AGATGAAGAACTACTGGCGGCAGCTGCTGAACGCCAAGCTGATTACCCAGAGAAAGTTCGACAATCTGAC
CAAGGCCGAGAGAGGCGGCCTGAGCGAACTGGATAAGGCCGGCTTCATCAAGAGACAGCTGGTGGAAACC
CGGCAGATCACAAAGCACGTGGCACAGATCCTGGACTCCCGGATGAACACTAAGTACGACGAGAATGACA
AGCTGATCCGGGAAGTGAAAGTGATCACCCTGAAGTCCAAGCTGGTGTCCGATTTCCGGAAGGATTTCCA
GTTTTACAAAGTGCGCGAGATCAACAACTACCACCACGCCCACGACGCCTACCTGAACGCCGTCGTGGGA
ACCGCCCTGATCAAAAAGTACCCTAAGCTGGAAAGCGAGTTCGTGTACGGCGACTACAAGGTGTACGACG
TGCGGAAGATGATCGCCAAGAGCGAGCAGGAAATCGGCAAGGCTACCGCCAAGTACTTCTTCTACAGCAA
CATCATGAACTTTTTCAAGACCGAGATTACCCTGGCCAACGGCGAGATCCGGAAGCGGCCTCTGATCGAG
ACAAACGGCGAAACCGGGGAGATCGTGTGGGATAAGGGCCGGGATTTTGCCACCGTGCGGAAAGTGCTGA
GCATGCCCCAAGTGAATATCGTGAAAAAGACCGAGGTGCAGACAGGCGGCTTCAGCAAAGAGTCTATCCT
GCCCAAGAGGAACAGCGATAAGCTGATCGCCAGAAAGAAGGACTGGGACCCTAAGAAGTACGGCGGCTTC
GACAGCCCCACCGTGGCCTATTCTGTGCTGGTGGTGGCCAAAGTGGAAAAGGGCAAGTCCAAGAAACTGA
AGAGTGTGAAAGAGCTGCTGGGGATCACCATCATGGAAAGAAGCAGCTTCGAGAAGAATCCCATCGACTT
TCTGGAAGCCAAGGGCTACAAAGAAGTGAAAAAGGACCTGATCATCAAGCTGCCTAAGTACTCCCTGTTC
GAGCTGGAAAACGGCCGGAAGAGAATGCTGGCCTCTGCCGGCGAACTGCAGAAGGGAAACGAACTGGCCC
TGCCCTCCAAATATGTGAACTTCCTGTACCTGGCCAGCCACTATGAGAAGCTGAAGGGCTCCCCCGAGGA
TAATGAGCAGAAACAGCTGTTTGTGGAACAGCACAAGCACTACCTGGACGAGATCATCGAGCAGATCAGC
GAGTTCTCCAAGAGAGTGATCCTGGCCGACGCTAATCTGGACAAAGTGCTGTCCGCCTACAACAAGCACC
GGGATAAGCCCATCAGAGAGCAGGCCGAGAATATCATCCACCTGTTTACCCTGACCAATCTGGGAGCCCC
TGCCGCCTTCAAGTACTTTGACACCACCATCGACCGGAAGAGGTACACCAGCACCAAAGAGGTGCTGGAC
GCCACCCTGATCCACCAGAGCATCACCGGCCTGTACGAGACACGGATCGACCTGTCTCAGCTGGGAGGCG
ACAAAAGGCCGGCGGCCACGAAAAAGGCCGGCCAGGCAAAAAAGAAAAAGTAAGAATTCCTAGAGCTCGC
TGATCAGCCTCGACTGTGCCTTCTAGTTGCCAGCCATCTGTTGTTTGCCCCTCCCCCGTGCCTTCCTTGA
CCCTGGAAGGTGCCACTCCCACTGTCCTTTCCTAATAAAATGAGGAAATTGCATCGCATTGTCTGAGTAG
GTGTCATTCTATTCTGGGGGGTGGGGTGGGGCAGGACAGCAAGGGGGAGGATTGGGAAGAGAATAGCAGG
CATGCTGGGGAGCGGCCGCAGGAACCCCTAGTGATGGAGTTGGCCACTCCCTCTCTGCGCGCTCGCTCGC
TCACTGAGGCCGGGCGACCAAAGGTCGCCCGACGCCCGGGCTTTGCCCGGGCGGCCTCAGTGAGCGAGCG
AGCGCGCAGCTGCCTGCAGGGGCGCCTGATGCGGTATTTTCTCCTTACGCATCTGTGCGGTATTTCACAC
CGCATA
[95 nt withheld, positions 5537-5631]
T
[46 nt withheld, positions 5633-5678]
C
[141 nt withheld, positions 5680-5820]
CCTTTGACGTTGGAGTCCACGTTCTTT
[37 nt withheld, positions 5848-5884]
ACTCTATCTCGGGCTATTCTTTTGATTTATAAGGGATTTTGCCGATTTCGGTCTATTGGTTAAAAAATGA
GCTGATTTAACAAAAATTTAACGCGAATTTTAACAAAATATTAACGTTTACAATTTTATGGTGCACTCTC
AGTACAATCTGCTCTGATGCCGCATAGTTAAGCCAGCCCCGACACCCGCCAACACCCGCTGACGCGCCCT
GACGGGCTTGTCTGCTCCCGGCATCCGCTTACAGACAAGCTGTGACCGTCTCCGGGAGCTGCATGTGTCA
GAGGTTTTCACCGTCATCACCGAAACGCGCGAGACGAAAGGGCCTCGTGATACGCCTATTTTTATAGGTT
AATGTCATGATAATAATGGTTTCTTAGACGTCAGGTGGCACTTTTCGGGGAAATGTGCGCGGAACCCCTA
TTTGTTTATTTTTCTAAATACATTCAAATATGTATCCGCTCATGAGACAATAACCCTGATAAATGCTTCA
ATAATATTGAAAAAGGAAGAGTATGAGTATTCAACATTTCCGTGTCGCCCTTATTCCCTTTTTTGCGGCA
TTTTGCCTTCCTGTTTTTGCTCACCCAGAAACGCTGGTGAAAGTAAAAGATGCTGAAGATCAGTTGGGTG
CACGAGTGGGTTACATCGAACTGGATCTCAACAGCGGTAAGATCCTTGAGAGTTTTCGCCCCGAAGAACG
TTTTCCAATGATGAGCACTTTTAAAGTTCTGCTATGTGGCGCGGTATTATCCCGTATTGACGCCGGGCAA
GAGCAACTCGGTCGCCGCATACACTATTCTCAGAATGACTTGGTTGAGTACTCACCAGTCACAGAAAAGC
ATCTTACGGATGGCATGACAGTAAGAGAATTATGCAGTGCTGCCATAACCATGAGTGATAACACTGCGGC
CAACTTACTTCTGACAACGATCGGAGGACCGAAGGAGCTAACCGCTTTTTTGCACAACATGGGGGATCAT
GTAACTCGCCTTGATCGTTGGGAACCGGAGCTGAATGAAGCCATACCAAACGACGAGCGTGACACCACGA
TGCCTGTAGCAATGGCAACAACGTTGCGCAAACTATTAACTGGCGAACTACTTACTCTAGCTTCCCGGCA
ACAATTAATAGACTGGATGGAGGCGGATAAAGTTGCAGGACCACTTCTGCGCTCGGCCCTTCCGGCTGGC
TGGTTTATTGCTGATAAATCTGGAGCCGGTGAGCGTGGAAGCCGCGGTATCATTGCAGCACTGGGGCCAG
ATGGTAAGCCCTCCCGTATCGTAGTTATCTACACGACGGGGAGTCAGGCAACTATGGATGAACGAAATAG
ACAGATCGCTGAGATAGGTGCCTCACTGATTAAGCATTGGTAACTGTCAGACCAAGTTTACTCATATATA
CTTTAGATTGATTTAAAACTTCATTTTTAATTTAAAAGGATCTAGGTGAAGATCCTTTTTGATAATCTCA
TGACCAAAATCCCTTAACGTGAGTTTTCGTTCCACTGAGCGTCAGACCCCGTAGAAAAGATCAAAGGATC
TTCTTGAGATCCTTTTTTTCTGCGCGTAATCTGCTGCTTGCAAACAAAAAAACCACCGCTACCAGCGGTG
GTTTGTTTGCCGGATCAAGAGCTACCAACTCTTTTTCCGAAGGTAACTGGCTTCAGCAGAGCGCAGATAC
CAAATACTGTTCTTCTAGTGTAGCCGTAGTTAGGCCACCACTTCAAGAACTCTGTAGCACCGCCTACATA
CCTCGCTCTGCTAATCCTGTTACCAGTGGCTGCTGCCAGTGGCGATAAGTCGTGTCTTACCGGGTTGGAC
TCAAGACGATAGTTACCGGATAAGGCGCAGCGGTCGGGCTGAACGGGGGGTTCGTGCACACAGCCCAGCT
TGGAGCGAACGACCTACACCGAACTGAGATACCTACAGCGTGAGCTATGAGAAAGCGCCACGCTTCCCGA
AGGGAGAAAGGCGGACAGGTATCCGGTAAGCGGCAGGGTCGGAACAGGAGAGCGCACGAGGGAGCTTCCA
GGGGGAAACGCCTGGTATCTTTATAGTCCTGTCGGGTTTCGCCACCTCTGACTTGAGCGTCGATTTTTGT
GATGCTCGTCAGGGGGGCGGAGCCTATGGAAAAACGCCAGCAACGCGGCCTTTTTACGGTTCCTGGCCTT
TTGCTGGCCTTTTGCTCACATGTGAGGGCCTATTTCCCATGATTCCTTCATATTTGCATATACGATACAA
GGCTGTTAGAGAGATAATTGGAATTAATTTGACTGTAAACACAAAGATATTAGTACAAAATACGTGACGT
AGAAAGTAATAATTTCTTGGGTAGTTTGCAGTTTTAAAATTATGTTTTAAAATGGACTATCATATGCTTA
CCGTAACTTGAAAGTATTTCGATTTCTTGGCTTTATATATCTTGTGGAAAGGACGAAACACCGGGTCTTC
GAGAAGACCTGTTTTAGAGCTAGAAATAGCAAGTTAAAATAAGGCTAGTCCGTTATCAACTTGAAAAAGT
GGCACCGAGTCGGTGCTTTTTTGTTTTAGAGCTAGAAATAGCAAGTTAAAATAAGGCTAGTCCGTTTTTA
GCGCGTGCGCCAATTCTGCAGACAAATGGCTCTAGAGACCGGCGCCGCTACAGGGCGCGTCCCATTCGCC
ATTCAGGCTGCGCAACTGTTGGGAAGGGCGATCGGTGCGGGCCTCTTCGCTATTACGCCAGCTGGCGAAA
GGGGGATGTGCTGCAAGGCGATTAAGTTGGGTAACGCCAGGGTTTTCCCAGTCACGACGTTGTAAAACGA
CGGCCAGTGAGCGCGCGTAATACGACTCACTATAGGGCGAATTGGGTACCGGGCCCCCCCTCGAGGTCCT
CCAGCTTTTGTTCCCTTTAGTGAGGGTTAATTGCGCGCTTGGCGTAATCATGGTCATAGCTGTTTCCTGT
GTGAAATTGTTATCCGCTCACAATTCCACACAACATACGAGCCGGAAGCATAAAGTGTAAAGCCTGGGGT
GCCTAATGAGTGAGCTAACTCACATTAATTGCGTTGCGCTCACTGCCCGCTTTCCACCGGTGGTCTCTTC
TAG
